>Addgene plasmid #175499 | PB-CT3G-CERP2 | addgene full sequence | sequence record 345877 | Addgene NGS Result
ATCACCTCGAGTTTACTCCCTATCAGTGATAGAGAACGTATGAAGAGTTTACTCCCTATCAGTGATAGAG
AACGTATGCAGACTTTACTCCCTATCAGTGATAGAGAACGTATAAGGAGTTTACTCCCTATCAGTGATAG
AGAACGTATGACCAGTTTACTCCCTATCAGTGATAGAGAACGTATCTACAGTTTACTCCCTATCAGTGAT
AGAGAACGTATATCCAGTTTACTCCCTATCAGTGATAGAGAACGTATAAGCTTGCCTATATAAGCAGAGC
TCGTTTAGTGAACCGTCAGATCGCCTGGAGACGCCATCCACGCTGTTTTGACCTCCATAGAAGACACCGG
GACCGATCCAGCCTCCGCGGTGGCGGCATCGGTACCGCCACCCGAGACCATTAATGGGTCTCGTAATGAT
AGGCGTCTTCGAATAATGGAAGACATACTAGTAGACCACCTCCCCTGCGAGCTAAGCTGGACAGCCAATG
ACGGGTAAGAGAGTGACATTTTTCACTAACCTAAGACAGGAGGGCCGTCAGAGCTACTGCCTAATCCAAA
GACGGGTAAAAGTGATAAAAATGTATCACTCCAACCTAAGACAGGCGCAGCTTCCGAGGGATTTGAGATC
CAGACATGATAAGATACATTGATGAGTTTGGACAAACCAAAACTAGAATGCAGTGAAAAAAATGCCTTAT
TTGTGAAATTTGTGATGCTATTGCCTTATTTGTAACCATTATAAGCTGCAATAAACAAGTTTGATATCTA
TAACAAGAAAATATATATATAATAAGTTATCACGTAAGTAGAACATGAAATAACAATATAATTATCGTAT
GAGTTAAATCTTAAAAGTCACGTAAAAGATAATCATGCGTCATTTTGACTCACGCGGTCGTTATAGTTCA
AAATCAGTGACACTTACCGCATTGACAAGCACGCCTCACGGGAGCTCCAAGCGGCGACTGAGATGTCCTA
AATGCACAGCGACGGATTCGCGCTATTTAGAAAGAGAGAGCAATATTTCAAGAATGCATGCGTCAATTTT
ACGCAGACTATCTTTCTAGGGTTAAGAATTCACTGGCCGTCGTTTTACAACGTCGTGACTGGGAAAACCC
TGGCGTTACCCAACTTAATCGCCTTGCAGCACATCCCCCTTTCGCCAGCTGGCGTAATAGCGAAGAGGCC
CGCACCGATCGCCCTTCCCAACAGTTGCGCAGCCTGAATGGCGAATGGCGCCTGATGCGGTATTTTCTCC
TTACGCATCTGTGCGGTATTTCACACCGCATATGGTGCACTCTCAGTACAATCTGCTCTGATGCCGCATA
GTTAAGCCAGCCCCGACACCCGCCAACACCCGCTGACGCGCCCTGACGGGCTTGTCTGCTCCCGGCATCC
GCTTACAGACAAGCTGTGACCATGTCTCCGGGAGCTGCATGTGTCAGAGGTTTTCACCGTCATCACCGAA
ACACGCGAGTTCGAAAGGGCCTCGTGATACGCCTATTTTTATAGGTTAATGTCATGATAATAATGGTTTC
TTAGACGTCAGGTGGCACTTTTCGGGGAAATGTGCGCGGAACCCCTATTTGTTTATTTTTCTAAATACAT
TCAAATATGTATCCGCTCATGAGACAATAACCCTGATAAATGCTTCAATAATATTGAAAAAGGAAGAGTA
TGAGTATTCAACATTTCCGTGTCGCCCTTATTCCCTTTTTTGCGGCATTTTGCCTTCCTGTTTTTGCTCA
CCCAGAAACGCTGGTGAAAGTAAAAGATGCTGAAGATCAGTTGGGTGCACGAGTGGGTTACATCGAACTG
GATCTCAACAGCGGTAAGATCCTTGAGAGTTTTCGCCCCGAAGAACGTTTTCCAATGATGAGCACTTTTA
AAGTTCTGCTATGTGGCGCGGTATTATCCCGTATTGACGCCGGGCAAGAGCAACTCGGTCGCCGCATACA
CTATTCTCAGAATGACTTGGTTGAGTACTCACCAGTCACAGAAAAGCATCTTACGGATGGCATGACAGTA
AGAGAATTATGCAGTGCTGCCATAACCATGAGTGATAACACTGCGGCCAACTTACTTCTGACAACGATCG
GAGGACCGAAGGAGCTAACCGCTTTTTTGCACAACATGGGGGATCATGTAACTCGCCTTGATCGTTGGGA
ACCGGAGCTGAATGAAGCCATACCAAACGACGAGCGTGACACCACGATGCCTGTAGCAATGGCAACAACG
TTGCGCAAACTATTAACTGGCGAACTACTTACTCTAGCTTCCCGGCAACAATTAATAGACTGGATGGAGG
CGGATAAAGTTGCAGGACCACTTCTGCGCTCGGCCCTTCCGGCTGGCTGGTTTATTGCTGATAAATCTGG
AGCCGGTGAGCGTGGTTCACGCGGTATCATTGCAGCACTGGGGCCAGATGGTAAGCCCTCCCGTATCGTA
GTTATCTACACGACGGGGAGTCAGGCAACTATGGATGAACGAAATAGACAGATCGCTGAGATAGGTGCCT
CACTGATTAAGCATTGGTAACTGTCAGACCAAGTTTACTCATATATACTTTAGATTGATTTAAAACTTCA
TTTTTAATTTAAAAGGATCTAGGTGAAGATCCTTTTTGATAATCTCATGACCAAAATCCCTTAACGTGAG
TTTTCGTTCCACTGAGCGTCAGACCCCGTAGAAAAGATCAAAGGATCTTCTTGAGATCCTTTTTTTCTGC
GCGTAATCTGCTGCTTGCAAACAAAAAAACCACCGCTACCAGCGGTGGTTTGTTTGCCGGATCAAGAGCT
ACCAACTCTTTTTCCGAAGGTAACTGGCTTCAGCAGAGCGCAGATACCAAATACTGTTCTTCTAGTGTAG
CCGTAGTTAGGCCACCACTTCAAGAACTCTGTAGCACCGCCTACATACCTCGCTCTGCTAATCCTGTTAC
CAGTGGCTGCTGCCAGTGGCGATAAGTCGTGTCTTACCGGGTTGGACTCAAGACGATAGTTACCGGATAA
GGCGCAGCGGTCGGGCTGAACGGGGGGTTCGTGCACACAGCCCAGCTTGGAGCGAACGACCTACACCGAA
CTGAGATACCTACAGCGTGAGCTATGAGAAAGCGCCACGCTTCCCGAAGGGAGAAAGGCGGACAGGTATC
CGGTAAGCGGCAGGGTCGGAACAGGAGAGCGCACGAGGGAGCTTCCAGGGGGAAACGCCTGGTATCTTTA
TAGTCCTGTCGGGTTTCGCCACCTCTGACTTGAGCGTCGATTTTTGTGATGCTCGTCAGGGGGGCGGAGC
CTATGGAAAAACGCCAGCAACGCGGCCTTTTTACGGTTCCTGGCCTTTTGCTGGCCTTTTGCTCACATGT
TCTTTCCTGCGTTATCCCCTGATTCTGTGGATAACCGTATTACCGCCTTTGAGTGAGCTGATACCGCTCG
CCGCAGCCGAACGACCGAGCGCAGCGAGTCAGTGAGCGAGGAAGCGGATGAGCGCCCAATACGCAAACCG
CCTCTCACCGCGCGTTGGCCGATTCATTAATGCAGCTGGCACGACAGGTTTCCCGACTGGAAAGCGGGCA
GTGAGCGCAACGCAAACCGCCTCTCCCCGCGCGTTGGCCGATTCATTAATGCAGCTGGCACGACAGGTTT
CCCGACTGGAAAGCGGGCAGTGAGCGCAACGCAATTAATGTGAGTTAGCTCACTCATTAGGCACCCCAGG
CTTTACACTTTATGCTTCCGGCTCGTATGTTGTGTGGAATTGTGAGCGGATAACAATTTCACACAGGAAA
CAGCTATGACCATGATTACGCCAAGGTCGACTTAACCCTAGAAAGATAATCATATTGTGACGTACGTTAA
AGATAATCATGCGTAAAATTGACGCATGTGTTTTATCGGTCTGTATATCGAGGTTTATTTATTAATTTGA
ATAGATATTAAGTTTTATTATATTTACACTTACATACTAATAATAAATTCAACAAACAATTTATTTATGT
TTATTTATTTATTAAAAAAAAACAAAAACTCAAAATTTCTTCTATAAAGTAACAAAACTTTTAGCAGTGA
AAAAAATGCTTTATTTGTGAAATTTGTGATGCTATTGCTTTATTTGTAACCATTATAAGCTGCAATAAAC
AAGTTAACAACAACAATTGCATTCATTTTATGTTTCAGGTTCAGGGGGAGGTGTGGGAGGTTTTTTAAAG
CAAGTAAAACCTCTACAAATGTGGTATGGCTGATTATGATCCTCTGGAGATTCATGCGCCAGGTTTTCTG
GTCATGCACCACGTTCGTGGGCCCTCAGGAACCTCCACGTCAGCGGTAACTGTGAAGCCCAGTCGCTCGT
AAAAAGGAAGATTCCGGGGAGCACTGGTTTCGAGGAACGCCGGCACGCCAGCCCGTTCCGCGGCCTCAAC
ACCAGGAAGAACGACAGCGCTTCCCAAACCTTTACCTTGGTGATCTGGGCTGACACCGACAGTGGCAAGA
AACCACGCAGGCTCCTTTGGTCTATGAGGAGCCAGCAAGCCCTCCATTTGCTGTTGTGCCGCCAACCTAC
TCCCTGACAGCTCGGCCATCCGCGGACCTATTTCCGCGAACACTGCGCCGGCTTCGACGCTTTCCGGAGT
AGTCCAGACCGCAACTGCGGCACCATCGTCCGCAACCCAAACTTTACCAATGTCCAGACCCACGCGCGTA
AGAAACAGCTCTTGCAACTCAGTTACCCTCTCTATGTGTCTGTCCGGATCTACGGTATGGCGGGTCGCTG
GATAATCTGCAAATGCTGCGGCAAGTGTTCGGACAGCCCGTGGTACATCGTCACGGGTAGCGAGCCTAAC
AGTGGGCTTATATTCCGTCATGGGGCCGGGGTTCTCCTCCACGTCGCCGGCCTGCTTCAGCAGGCTGAAG
TTGGTGGCGCCGCTGCCCCCGGGGAGCATGTCAAGGTCAAAATCGTCAAGAGCGTCAGCAGGCAGCATAT
CAAGGTCAAAGTCGTCAAGGGCATCGGCTGGGAGCATGTCTAAGTCAAAATCGTCAAGGGCGTCGGTCGG
CCCGCCGCTTTCGCACTTTAGCTGTTTCTCCAGGCCACATATGATTAGTTCCAGGCCGAAAAGGAAGGCA
GGTTCGGCTCCCTGCCGGTCGAACAGCTCAATTGCTTGTTTCAGAAGTGGGGGCATAGAATCGGTGGTAG
GTGTCTCTCTTTCCTCTTTTGCTACTTGATGCTCCTGTTCCTCCAATACGCAGCCCAGTGTAAAGTGGCC
CACGGCGGACAGAGCGTACAGTGCGTTCTCCAGGGAGAAGCCTTGCTGACACAGGAACGCGAGCTGATTT
TCCAGGGTTTCGTACTGTTTCTCTGTTGGGCGGGTGCCGAGATGCACTTTAGCCCCGTCACGATGTGAGA
GGAGAGCACAGCGGTATGACTTGGCGTTGTTCCGCAGAAAGTCTTGCCATGACTCGCCTTCCAGGGGGCA
GGAGTGGGTATGATGCCTGTCCAGCATCTCGATTGGCAGGGCATCGAGCAGGGCCCGCTTGTTCTTCACG
TGCCAGTACAGGGTAGGCTGCTCAACTCCCAGCTTTTGAGCGAGTTTCCTTGTCGTCAGGCCTTCGATAC
CGACTCCATTGAGTAATTCCAGAGCAGAGTTTATGACTTTGCTCTTGTCCAGTCTAGACATCTTATCGTC
ATCGTCTTTGTAATCCATGGTGGCGGATCCCGCGTCACGACACCTGTGTTCTGGCGGCAAACCCGTTGCG
AAAAAGAACGTTCACGGCGACTACTGCACTTATATACGGTTCTCCCCCACCCTCGGGAAAAAGGCGGAGC
CAGTACACGACATCACTTTCCCAGTTTACCCCGCGCCACCTTCTCTAGGCACCGGTTCAATTGCCGACCC
CTCCCCCCAACTTCTCGGGCACTGTGGGCCATGTGCGCTCTGCCCCATGGTAATAGCCATGACTAATACG
TAGATGTACTGCCAAGTAGGAAAGTGCCATAAGGTCATGTACTGGGCATAATGCCAGGCGGGCCATTTAC
CGTCATTGACGTCAATAGGGGGCGTACTTGGCATATGATACACTTGATGTACTGCCAAGTGGGCAGTTTA
CCGTAAATACTCCACCCATTGACGTCAATGGAAAGTGCCTATTGGCGTTACTATGGGAACATACGTCATT
ATTGACGTCAATGGGCGGGGGTCGTTGGGCGGTCAGCCAGGCGGGCCATTTACCGTAAGTTATGTAACGC
GGAACTCCATATATGGGCTATGAACTAATGACCCCGTAATTGATTACTATTAATAACTAGTCAATAATCA
ATGTCATAAGCTCTAATCGCATAATCGAGCTAAGAGCGATTAATATGCTTAGCTAGCTTAGCTAAGCTAG
ATTTCTCTATTCTCCCACAATATATAGCAGCTATTAGCTTAGCAGTCCGAATACGATCGTCCACGATCCA
TAAGCGTAACACATTTGAGTAGCGACTGACGGGCACCGGAGCCACTCGAGTGGAATT
Features (pLannotate 1.2.2; 21 found; start..end, strand, type, name):
      9..257     +  promoter       TRE3GV promoter (fragment): 3rd-generation Tet-responsive promoter that can be activated by binding of Tet-On® 3G, optimized for retroviral and lentiviral vectors
    264..305     +  promoter       tight TRE promoter (fragment): Tet-responsive promoter PTight, consisting of seven tet operator sequences followed by the minimal CMV promoter
    627..761     -  polyA_signal   SV40 poly(A) signal: SV40 polyadenylation signal
   1078..1235    +  CDS            lacZα (fragment): LacZα fragment of β-galactosidase; lacZ fragment
   1241..1340    -  misc_feature   bom (fragment): basis of mobility region from pBR322
   1444..1479    -  CDS            rop (fragment): Rop protein, which maintains plasmids at low copy number; rop
   1575..1679    +  promoter       AmpR promoter: bla
   1680..2540    +  CDS            AmpR: β-lactamase; bla; confers resistance to ampicillin, carbenicillin, and related antibiotics
   2711..3299    +  rep_origin     ori: high-copy-number ColE1/pMB1/pBR322/pUC origin of replication
   3482..3574    +  CDS            lacI (fragment): lac repressor; lacI; The lac repressor binds to the lac operator to inhibit transcription in E. coli. This inhibition can be relieved by adding lactose or isopropyl-β-D-thiogalactopyranoside (IPTG).
   3580..3663    +  CDS            lacI (fragment): lac repressor; lacI; The lac repressor binds to the lac operator to inhibit transcription in E. coli. This inhibition can be relieved by adding lactose or isopropyl-β-D-thiogalactopyranoside (IPTG).
   3676..3697    +  protein_bind   CAP binding site: CAP binding activates transcription in the presence of cAMP. E. coli catabolite activator protein
   3712..3742    +  promoter       lac promoter: promoter for the E. coli lac operon
   3750..3766    +  protein_bind   lac operator: The lac repressor binds to the lac operator to inhibit transcription in E. coli. This inhibition can be relieved by adding lactose or isopropyl-β-D-thiogalactopyranoside (IPTG). lac repressor encoded by lacI
   4054..4135    -  polyA_signal   SV40 poly(A) signal: SV40 polyadenylation signal
   4158..4241    -  CDS            large T antigen (fragment): large T antigen from SV40 (simian virus 40)
   4255..4851    -  CDS            pac: PUAC_STRAD - Protein predicted: Swiss-Prot protein existence level 4. Detoxification of puromycin. From Streptomyces alboniger.
   4924..5034    -  CDS            VP48: 3 tandem repeats of the minimal activation domain of herpes simplex virus VP16 (Cheng et al., 2013)
   4964..5661    -  CDS            rtTA3 (fragment): reverse tetracycline transactivator 3 activates expression from Tet-responsive promoters in the presence of doxycycline
   5714..5925    -  promoter       EF-1α core promoter: core promoter for human elongation factor EF-1α
   5926..6305    -  enhancer       CMV enhancer: human cytomegalovirus immediate early enhancer
