[The description below was written by a language model from this plasmid's Addgene catalogue record and pLannotate feature annotations shown in this document.]
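Description:
PB-CT3G-CERP2 is an empty, all-in-one piggyBac transposon backbone built on pUC57 for doxycycline-inducible expression in mammalian cells. It is propagated in E. coli as a high-copy plasmid through the ColE1/pUC-type origin and selected with ampicillin via the bla gene. Remnants of the cloning backbone (lacZα, lacI, bom and rop fragments, lac promoter/operator) are also annotated. The catalogue lists the backbone at about 6.5 kb, consistent with the sequenced record. The piggyBac terminal repeats that define the transposon are implied by the name and stated purpose, but they do not appear in the automated feature table, so their positions cannot be given from this record.

The inducible arm consists of a third-generation Tet-responsive promoter (TRE3G operator repeats joined to a minimal CMV promoter) followed by a cloning region and an SV40 polyadenylation signal. Elements of interest are inserted here by Golden Gate assembly, although the record does not name the type IIS enzyme or describe any placeholder. In the opposite orientation, a constitutive cassette uses the CMV enhancer fused to the human EF-1α core promoter to drive a reverse tetracycline transactivator (annotated as an rtTA3-like sequence with a VP16-derived minimal activation domain). This is followed by the puromycin N-acetyltransferase gene (pac) and a second SV40 poly(A) signal. The link between the two coding sequences is not annotated.

Because the transactivator, the selection marker and the responsive promoter sit on one transposon, co-delivery with a piggyBac transposase should give stable genomic integration. Integrants can then be selected with puromycin, and the cloned element switched on with doxycycline. The associated publication places the vector within a pipeline for mammalian genetic screening.
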