Addgene plasmid #175499: PB-CT3G-CERP2
Purpose: (Empty Backbone) All-in-one piggyBac transposon vector for mCMV+dox-inducible expression of Golden Gate cloned elements (CMVe-hEF1a-driven rtTA and puromycin resistance)
Depositing lab: George Church. Depositing organization: Harvard Medical School. Publication: An integrated pipeline for mammalian genetic screening. Kramme C, Plesa AM, Wang HH, Wolf B, Smela MP, Guo X, Kohman RE, Chatterjee P, Church GM. Cell Rep Methods. 2021 Sep 27;1(6):100082. doi: 10.1016/j.crmeth.2021.100082. eCollection 2021 Oct 25. PubMed 35474898.
Backbone
  Vector backbone: pUC57
  Backbone size (bp): 6530
  Vector type: Mammalian Expression, Synthetic Biology
  Promoter: TRE3G-mCMV
  Selectable markers: Puromycin
Growth in bacteria
  Bacterial resistance: Ampicillin, 100 μg/mL
  Growth temperature: 37°C
  Growth strain: DH5alpha
  Copy number: High Copy
Gene/Insert
  Cloning method: Restriction Enzyme
  Sequencing primers: 5′ M13 FWD; 3′ M13 REV
Terms and licenses: Academic/Nonprofit Terms; Industry Terms: Not Available to Industry
How to cite: PB-CT3G-CERP2 was a gift from George Church (Addgene plasmid # 175499 ; http://n2t.net/addgene:175499 ; RRID:Addgene_175499)
